Addgene plasmid #201614: LENTICRISPR-PGAM1_sgRNA1
Purpose: CRISPR/Cas9-mediated gene knock-out
Depositing lab: Alexis Jourdain & Vamsi Mootha. Depositing organization: Broad Institute. Publication: Loss of LUC7L2 and U1 snRNP subunits shifts energy metabolism from glycolysis to OXPHOS. Jourdain AA, Begg BE, Mick E, Shah H, Calvo SE, Skinner OS, Sharma R, Blue SM, Yeo GW, Burge CB, Mootha VK. Mol Cell. 2021 May 6;81(9):1905-1919.e12. doi: 10.1016/j.molcel.2021.02.033. Epub 2021 Apr 13. PubMed 33852893.
Backbone
  Vector backbone: lentiCRISPR v2
  Backbone manufacturer: Feng Zhang, Addgene #52961
  Vector type: Lentiviral, CRISPR
  Selectable markers: Puromycin
Growth in bacteria
  Bacterial resistance: Ampicillin, 100 μg/mL
  Growth temperature: 37°C
  Growth strain: NEB Stable
  Copy number: High Copy
Gene/Insert
  Gene/Insert name: PGAM1
  gRNA/shRNA sequence: GTGGCCCGCCGGGCTCAGGT
  Species: H. sapiens (human)
  Entrez Gene: PGAM1 (a.k.a. HEL-S-35, PGAM-B, PGAMA)
  Cloning method: Restriction Enzyme; 5′ cloning site BsmBI (unknown if destroyed); 3′ cloning site BsmBI (unknown if destroyed)
Terms and licenses: Academic/Nonprofit Terms; Industry Terms: Not Available to Industry
How to cite: LENTICRISPR-PGAM1_sgRNA1 was a gift from Alexis Jourdain & Vamsi Mootha (Addgene plasmid # 201614 ; http://n2t.net/addgene:201614 ; RRID:Addgene_201614)
