[The description below was written by a language model from this plasmid's Addgene catalogue record and pLannotate feature annotations shown in this document.]
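Description:
LENTICRISPR-PGAM1_sgRNA1 is a third-generation-style, self-inactivating HIV-1 lentiviral CRISPR plasmid built on the lentiCRISPR v2 backbone, carrying a single guide RNA against human PGAM1 for Cas9-mediated gene knock-out in mammalian cells. In bacteria it is maintained through a high-copy ColE1/pUC-type origin with ampicillin resistance (AmpR under its own bla promoter). An f1 origin is also present. The sequenced plasmid is about 13 kb.

The viral genome is transcribed from a CMV enhancer/promoter fused to a truncated 5' LTR and contains the Ψ packaging signal with a gag fragment, the Rev response element for Rev-dependent nuclear export, and the cPPT/CTS. It ends in a ΔU3 3' LTR, which inactivates LTR promoter activity after integration, followed by a bGH polyadenylation signal. Between the LTRs are two expression units. A human U6 RNA polymerase III promoter drives the PGAM1-targeting spacer, cloned via BsmBI sites, fused to the Streptococcus pyogenes guide RNA scaffold. An EF-1α core promoter drives S. pyogenes Cas9 followed by a puromycin N-acetyltransferase coding region, with a WPRE downstream to enhance transcript expression. The feature table does not annotate the element linking Cas9 to PuroR. Puromycin is therefore the selection for transduced cells. Outside the LTRs, the backbone carries an SV40/EM7-driven bleomycin/Zeocin resistance cassette with an SV40 poly(A) signal, which is not packaged into virus.

The all-in-one design delivers nuclease, guide and selection marker from one virus. According to the associated publication title, it was used in work on the balance between glycolysis and oxidative phosphorylation.
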