Features (pLannotate 1.2.2; 33 found; start..end, strand, type, name):
    217..397     +  LTR            5' LTR (truncated): truncated 5' long terminal repeat (LTR) from HIV-1
    444..569     +  misc_feature   HIV-1 Ψ: packaging signal of human immunodeficiency virus type 1
    553..916     +  CDS            HIV-1 gag (fragment): gag protein from human immunodeficiency virus 1; gag
   1062..1295    +  misc_feature   RRE: The Rev response element (RRE) of HIV-1 allows for Rev-dependent mRNA export from the nucleus to the cytoplasm.
   1672..1772    +  CDS            Rev (fragment): human immunodeficiency virus 1 (HIV-1) Rev protein; rev; enhances nuclear export of unspliced and incompletely spliced viral mRNAs
   1822..1939    +  misc_feature   cPPT/CTS: central polypurine tract and central termination sequence of HIV-1
   1990..2230    +  promoter       U6 promoter: RNA polymerase III promoter for human U6 snRNA
   2259..2334    +  misc_RNA       gRNA scaffold: guide RNA scaffold for the Streptococcus pyogenes CRISPR/Cas9 system
   2352..2370    +  CDS            small t antigen (fragment): SV40 (simian virus 40) small t antigen
   2396..2607    +  promoter       EF-1α core promoter: core promoter for human elongation factor EF-1α
   2632..6735    +  CDS            Cas9: Cas9 (Csn1) endonuclease from the Streptococcus pyogenes Type II CRISPR/Cas system generates RNA-guided double strand breaks in DNA
   6873..7470    +  CDS            PuroR (fragment): puromycin N-acetyltransferase; pac from Streptomyces; confers resistance to puromycin
   7486..8074    +  misc_feature   WPRE: woodchuck hepatitis virus posttranscriptional regulatory element
   8125..8144    +  misc_feature   cPPT/CTS (fragment): central polypurine tract and central termination sequence of HIV-1
   8146..8379    +  LTR            3' LTR (ΔU3): self-inactivating 3' long terminal repeat (LTR) from HIV-1
   8411..8635    +  polyA_signal   bGH poly(A) signal: bovine growth hormone polyadenylation signal
   8639..8660    +  promoter       SV40 promoter (fragment): SV40 enhancer and early promoter
   8681..9109    +  rep_origin     f1 ori (sequence partly withheld): f1 bacteriophage origin of replication; arrow indicates direction of (+) strand synthesis
   9123..9452    +  promoter       SV40 promoter: SV40 enhancer and early promoter
   9500..9547    +  promoter       EM7 promoter: synthetic bacterial promoter&nbsp
   9566..9940    +  CDS            BleoR: antibiotic-binding protein; Sh ble from Streptoalloteichus hindustanus; confers resistance to bleomycin, phleomycin, and Zeocin™
   9950..10075   +  CDS            ble (fragment): BLE_KLEPN - Experimental evidence at protein level: Swiss-Prot protein existence level 1. Binding protein with a strong affinity to the bleomycin family of antibiotics. Binds to CL990; an antimitotic-antibiotic compound. From Klebsiella pneumoniae.
  10070..10191   +  polyA_signal   SV40 poly(A) signal: SV40 polyadenylation signal
  10262..10284   -  protein_bind   lac operator (fragment): The lac repressor binds to the lac operator to inhibit transcription in E. coli. This inhibition can be relieved by adding lactose or isopropyl-β-D-thiogalactopyranoside (IPTG). lac repressor encoded by lacI
  10288..10318   -  promoter       lac promoter: promoter for the E. coli lac operon
  10333..10354   -  protein_bind   CAP binding site: CAP binding activates transcription in the presence of cAMP. E. coli catabolite activator protein
  10367..10459   -  CDS            lacI (fragment): lac repressor; lacI; The lac repressor binds to the lac operator to inhibit transcription in E. coli. This inhibition can be relieved by adding lactose or isopropyl-β-D-thiogalactopyranoside (IPTG).
  10642..11230   -  rep_origin     ori: high-copy-number ColE1/pMB1/pBR322/pUC origin of replication
  11401..12261   -  CDS            AmpR: β-lactamase; bla; confers resistance to ampicillin, carbenicillin, and related antibiotics
  12262..12366   -  promoter       AmpR promoter: bla
  12425..12477   -  misc_feature   bom (fragment): basis of mobility region from pBR322
  12632..13011   +  enhancer       CMV enhancer: human cytomegalovirus immediate early enhancer
  13012..199     +  promoter       CMV promoter (across the origin): human cytomegalovirus (CMV) immediate early promoter
>Addgene plasmid #201614 | LENTICRISPR-PGAM1_sgRNA1 | addgene full sequence | sequence record 396545 | Addgene NGS Result
TGATGCGGTTTTGGCAGTACATCAATGGGCGTGGATAGCGGTTTGACTCACGGGGATTTCCAAGTCTCCA
CCCCATTGACGTCAATGGGAGTTTGTTTTGGCACCAAAATCAACGGGACTTTCCAAAATGTCGTAACAAC
TCCGCCCCATTGACGCAAATGGGCGGTAGGCGTGTACGGTGGGAGGTCTATATAAGCAGCGCGTTTTGCC
TGTACTGGGTCTCTCTGGTTAGACCAGATCTGAGCCTGGGAGCTCTCTGGCTAACTAGGGAACCCACTGC
TTAAGCCTCAATAAAGCTTGCCTTGAGTGCTTCAAGTAGTGTGTGCCCGTCTGTTGTGTGACTCTGGTAA
CTAGAGATCCCTCAGACCCTTTTAGTCAGTGTGGAAAATCTCTAGCAGTGGCGCCCGAACAGGGACTTGA
AAGCGAAAGGGAAACCAGAGGAGCTCTCTCGACGCAGGACTCGGCTTGCTGAAGCGCGCACGGCAAGAGG
CGAGGGGCGGCGACTGGTGAGTACGCCAAAAATTTTGACTAGCGGAGGCTAGAAGGAGAGAGATGGGTGC
GAGAGCGTCAGTATTAAGCGGGGGAGAATTAGATCGCGATGGGAAAAAATTCGGTTAAGGCCAGGGGGAA
AGAAAAAATATAAATTAAAACATATAGTATGGGCAAGCAGGGAGCTAGAACGATTCGCAGTTAATCCTGG
CCTGTTAGAAACATCAGAAGGCTGTAGACAAATACTGGGACAGCTACAACCATCCCTTCAGACAGGATCA
GAAGAACTTAGATCATTATATAATACAGTAGCAACCCTCTATTGTGTGCATCAAAGGATAGAGATAAAAG
ACACCAAGGAAGCTTTAGACAAGATAGAGGAAGAGCAAAACAAAAGTAAGACCACCGCACAGCAAGCGGC
CGCTGATCTTCAGACCTGGAGGAGGAGATATGAGGGACAATTGGAGAAGTGAATTATATAAATATAAAGT
AGTAAAAATTGAACCATTAGGAGTAGCACCCACCAAGGCAAAGAGAAGAGTGGTGCAGAGAGAAAAAAGA
GCAGTGGGAATAGGAGCTTTGTTCCTTGGGTTCTTGGGAGCAGCAGGAAGCACTATGGGCGCAGCGTCAA
TGACGCTGACGGTACAGGCCAGACAATTATTGTCTGGTATAGTGCAGCAGCAGAACAATTTGCTGAGGGC
TATTGAGGCGCAACAGCATCTGTTGCAACTCACAGTCTGGGGCATCAAGCAGCTCCAGGCAAGAATCCTG
GCTGTGGAAAGATACCTAAAGGATCAACAGCTCCTGGGGATTTGGGGTTGCTCTGGAAAACTCATTTGCA
CCACTGCTGTGCCTTGGAATGCTAGTTGGAGTAATAAATCTCTGGAACAGATTTGGAATCACACGACCTG
GATGGAGTGGGACAGAGAAATTAACAATTACACAAGCTTAATACACTCCTTAATTGAAGAATCGCAAAAC
CAGCAAGAAAAGAATGAACAAGAATTATTGGAATTAGATAAATGGGCAAGTTTGTGGAATTGGTTTAACA
TAACAAATTGGCTGTGGTATATAAAATTATTCATAATGATAGTAGGAGGCTTGGTAGGTTTAAGAATAGT
TTTTGCTGTACTTTCTATAGTGAATAGAGTTAGGCAGGGATATTCACCATTATCGTTTCAGACCCACCTC
CCAACCCCGAGGGGACCCGACAGGCCCGAAGGAATAGAAGAAGAAGGTGGAGAGAGAGACAGAGACAGAT
CCATTCGATTAGTGAACGGATCGGCACTGCGTGCGCCAATTCTGCAGACAAATGGCAGTATTCATCCACA
ATTTTAAAAGAAAAGGGGGGATTGGGGGGTACAGTGCAGGGGAAAGAATAGTAGACATAATAGCAACAGA
CATACAAACTAAAGAATTACAAAAACAAATTACAAAAATTCAAAATTTTCGGGTTTATTACAGGGACAGC
AGAGATCCAGTTTGGTTAATTAAGGTACCGAGGGCCTATTTCCCATGATTCCTTCATATTTGCATATACG
ATACAAGGCTGTTAGAGAGATAATTAGAATTAATTTGACTGTAAACACAAAGATATTAGTACAAAATACG
TGACGTAGAAAGTAATAATTTCTTGGGTAGTTTGCAGTTTTAAAATTATGTTTTAAAATGGACTATCATA
TGCTTACCGTAACTTGAAAGTATTTCGATTTCTTGGCTTTATATATCTTGTGGAAAGGACGAAACACCGT
GGCCCGCCGGGCTCAGGTGTTTTAGAGCTAGAAATAGCAAGTTAAAATAAGGCTAGTCCGTTATCAACTT
GAAAAAGTGGCACCGAGTCGGTGCTTTTTTGAATTCGCTAGCTAGGTCTTGAAAGGAGTGGGAATTGGCT
CCGGTGCCCGTCAGTGGGCAGAGCGCACATCGCCCACAGTCCCCGAGAAGTTGGGGGGAGGGGTCGGCAA
TTGATCCGGTGCCTAGAGAAGGTGGCGCGGGGTAAACTGGGAAAGTGATGTCGTGTACTGGCTCCGCCTT
TTTCCCGAGGGTGGGGGAGAACCGTATATAAGTGCAGTAGTCGCCGTGAACGTTCTTTTTCGCAACGGGT
TTGCCGCCAGAACACAGGACCGGTTCTAGAGCGCTGCCACCATGGACAAGAAGTACAGCATCGGCCTGGA
CATCGGCACCAACTCTGTGGGCTGGGCCGTGATCACCGACGAGTACAAGGTGCCCAGCAAGAAATTCAAG
GTGCTGGGCAACACCGACCGGCACAGCATCAAGAAGAACCTGATCGGAGCCCTGCTGTTCGACAGCGGCG
AAACAGCCGAGGCCACCCGGCTGAAGAGAACCGCCAGAAGAAGATACACCAGACGGAAGAACCGGATCTG
CTATCTGCAAGAGATCTTCAGCAACGAGATGGCCAAGGTGGACGACAGCTTCTTCCACAGACTGGAAGAG
TCCTTCCTGGTGGAAGAGGATAAGAAGCACGAGCGGCACCCCATCTTCGGCAACATCGTGGACGAGGTGG
CCTACCACGAGAAGTACCCCACCATCTACCACCTGAGAAAGAAACTGGTGGACAGCACCGACAAGGCCGA
CCTGCGGCTGATCTATCTGGCCCTGGCCCACATGATCAAGTTCCGGGGCCACTTCCTGATCGAGGGCGAC
CTGAACCCCGACAACAGCGACGTGGACAAGCTGTTCATCCAGCTGGTGCAGACCTACAACCAGCTGTTCG
AGGAAAACCCCATCAACGCCAGCGGCGTGGACGCCAAGGCCATCCTGTCTGCCAGACTGAGCAAGAGCAG
ACGGCTGGAAAATCTGATCGCCCAGCTGCCCGGCGAGAAGAAGAATGGCCTGTTCGGAAACCTGATTGCC
CTGAGCCTGGGCCTGACCCCCAACTTCAAGAGCAACTTCGACCTGGCCGAGGATGCCAAACTGCAGCTGA
GCAAGGACACCTACGACGACGACCTGGACAACCTGCTGGCCCAGATCGGCGACCAGTACGCCGACCTGTT
TCTGGCCGCCAAGAACCTGTCCGACGCCATCCTGCTGAGCGACATCCTGAGAGTGAACACCGAGATCACC
AAGGCCCCCCTGAGCGCCTCTATGATCAAGAGATACGACGAGCACCACCAGGACCTGACCCTGCTGAAAG
CTCTCGTGCGGCAGCAGCTGCCTGAGAAGTACAAAGAGATTTTCTTCGACCAGAGCAAGAACGGCTACGC
CGGCTACATTGACGGCGGAGCCAGCCAGGAAGAGTTCTACAAGTTCATCAAGCCCATCCTGGAAAAGATG
GACGGCACCGAGGAACTGCTCGTGAAGCTGAACAGAGAGGACCTGCTGCGGAAGCAGCGGACCTTCGACA
ACGGCAGCATCCCCCACCAGATCCACCTGGGAGAGCTGCACGCCATTCTGCGGCGGCAGGAAGATTTTTA
CCCATTCCTGAAGGACAACCGGGAAAAGATCGAGAAGATCCTGACCTTCCGCATCCCCTACTACGTGGGC
CCTCTGGCCAGGGGAAACAGCAGATTCGCCTGGATGACCAGAAAGAGCGAGGAAACCATCACCCCCTGGA
ACTTCGAGGAAGTGGTGGACAAGGGCGCTTCCGCCCAGAGCTTCATCGAGCGGATGACCAACTTCGATAA
GAACCTGCCCAACGAGAAGGTGCTGCCCAAGCACAGCCTGCTGTACGAGTACTTCACCGTGTATAACGAG
CTGACCAAAGTGAAATACGTGACCGAGGGAATGAGAAAGCCCGCCTTCCTGAGCGGCGAGCAGAAAAAGG
CCATCGTGGACCTGCTGTTCAAGACCAACCGGAAAGTGACCGTGAAGCAGCTGAAAGAGGACTACTTCAA
GAAAATCGAGTGCTTCGACTCCGTGGAAATCTCCGGCGTGGAAGATCGGTTCAACGCCTCCCTGGGCACA
TACCACGATCTGCTGAAAATTATCAAGGACAAGGACTTCCTGGACAATGAGGAAAACGAGGACATTCTGG
AAGATATCGTGCTGACCCTGACACTGTTTGAGGACAGAGAGATGATCGAGGAACGGCTGAAAACCTATGC
CCACCTGTTCGACGACAAAGTGATGAAGCAGCTGAAGCGGCGGAGATACACCGGCTGGGGCAGGCTGAGC
CGGAAGCTGATCAACGGCATCCGGGACAAGCAGTCCGGCAAGACAATCCTGGATTTCCTGAAGTCCGACG
GCTTCGCCAACAGAAACTTCATGCAGCTGATCCACGACGACAGCCTGACCTTTAAAGAGGACATCCAGAA
AGCCCAGGTGTCCGGCCAGGGCGATAGCCTGCACGAGCACATTGCCAATCTGGCCGGCAGCCCCGCCATT
AAGAAGGGCATCCTGCAGACAGTGAAGGTGGTGGACGAGCTCGTGAAAGTGATGGGCCGGCACAAGCCCG
AGAACATCGTGATCGAAATGGCCAGAGAGAACCAGACCACCCAGAAGGGACAGAAGAACAGCCGCGAGAG
AATGAAGCGGATCGAAGAGGGCATCAAAGAGCTGGGCAGCCAGATCCTGAAAGAACACCCCGTGGAAAAC
ACCCAGCTGCAGAACGAGAAGCTGTACCTGTACTACCTGCAGAATGGGCGGGATATGTACGTGGACCAGG
AACTGGACATCAACCGGCTGTCCGACTACGATGTGGACCATATCGTGCCTCAGAGCTTTCTGAAGGACGA
CTCCATCGACAACAAGGTGCTGACCAGAAGCGACAAGAACCGGGGCAAGAGCGACAACGTGCCCTCCGAA
GAGGTCGTGAAGAAGATGAAGAACTACTGGCGGCAGCTGCTGAACGCCAAGCTGATTACCCAGAGAAAGT
TCGACAATCTGACCAAGGCCGAGAGAGGCGGCCTGAGCGAACTGGATAAGGCCGGCTTCATCAAGAGACA
GCTGGTGGAAACCCGGCAGATCACAAAGCACGTGGCACAGATCCTGGACTCCCGGATGAACACTAAGTAC
GACGAGAATGACAAGCTGATCCGGGAAGTGAAAGTGATCACCCTGAAGTCCAAGCTGGTGTCCGATTTCC
GGAAGGATTTCCAGTTTTACAAAGTGCGCGAGATCAACAACTACCACCACGCCCACGACGCCTACCTGAA
CGCCGTCGTGGGAACCGCCCTGATCAAAAAGTACCCTAAGCTGGAAAGCGAGTTCGTGTACGGCGACTAC
AAGGTGTACGACGTGCGGAAGATGATCGCCAAGAGCGAGCAGGAAATCGGCAAGGCTACCGCCAAGTACT
TCTTCTACAGCAACATCATGAACTTTTTCAAGACCGAGATTACCCTGGCCAACGGCGAGATCCGGAAGCG
GCCTCTGATCGAGACAAACGGCGAAACCGGGGAGATCGTGTGGGATAAGGGCCGGGATTTTGCCACCGTG
CGGAAAGTGCTGAGCATGCCCCAAGTGAATATCGTGAAAAAGACCGAGGTGCAGACAGGCGGCTTCAGCA
AAGAGTCTATCCTGCCCAAGAGGAACAGCGATAAGCTGATCGCCAGAAAGAAGGACTGGGACCCTAAGAA
GTACGGCGGCTTCGACAGCCCCACCGTGGCCTATTCTGTGCTGGTGGTGGCCAAAGTGGAAAAGGGCAAG
TCCAAGAAACTGAAGAGTGTGAAAGAGCTGCTGGGGATCACCATCATGGAAAGAAGCAGCTTCGAGAAGA
ATCCCATCGACTTTCTGGAAGCCAAGGGCTACAAAGAAGTGAAAAAGGACCTGATCATCAAGCTGCCTAA
GTACTCCCTGTTCGAGCTGGAAAACGGCCGGAAGAGAATGCTGGCCTCTGCCGGCGAACTGCAGAAGGGA
AACGAACTGGCCCTGCCCTCCAAATATGTGAACTTCCTGTACCTGGCCAGCCACTATGAGAAGCTGAAGG
GCTCCCCCGAGGATAATGAGCAGAAACAGCTGTTTGTGGAACAGCACAAGCACTACCTGGACGAGATCAT
CGAGCAGATCAGCGAGTTCTCCAAGAGAGTGATCCTGGCCGACGCTAATCTGGACAAAGTGCTGTCCGCC
TACAACAAGCACCGGGATAAGCCCATCAGAGAGCAGGCCGAGAATATCATCCACCTGTTTACCCTGACCA
ATCTGGGAGCCCCTGCCGCCTTCAAGTACTTTGACACCACCATCGACCGGAAGAGGTACACCAGCACCAA
AGAGGTGCTGGACGCCACCCTGATCCACCAGAGCATCACCGGCCTGTACGAGACACGGATCGACCTGTCT
CAGCTGGGAGGCGACAAGCGACCTGCCGCCACAAAGAAGGCTGGACAGGCTAAGAAGAAGAAAGATTACA
AAGACGATGACGATAAGGGATCCGGCGCAACAAACTTCTCTCTGCTGAAACAAGCCGGAGATGTCGAAGA
GAATCCTGGACCGACCGAGTACAAGCCCACGGTGCGCCTCGCCACCCGCGACGACGTCCCCAGGGCCGTA
CGCACCCTCGCCGCCGCGTTCGCCGACTACCCCGCCACGCGCCACACCGTCGATCCGGACCGCCACATCG
AGCGGGTCACCGAGCTGCAAGAACTCTTCCTCACGCGCGTCGGGCTCGACATCGGCAAGGTGTGGGTCGC
GGACGACGGCGCCGCGGTGGCGGTCTGGACCACGCCGGAGAGCGTCGAAGCGGGGGCGGTGTTCGCCGAG
ATCGGCCCGCGCATGGCCGAGTTGAGCGGTTCCCGGCTGGCCGCGCAGCAACAGATGGAAGGCCTCCTGG
CGCCGCACCGGCCCAAGGAGCCCGCGTGGTTCCTGGCCACCGTCGGAGTCTCGCCCGACCACCAGGGCAA
GGGTCTGGGCAGCGCCGTCGTGCTCCCCGGAGTGGAGGCGGCCGAGCGCGCCGGGGTGCCCGCCTTCCTG
GAGACCTCCGCGCCCCGCAACCTCCCCTTCTACGAGCGGCTCGGCTTCACCGTCACCGCCGACGTCGAGG
TGCCCGAAGGACCGCGCACCTGGTGCATGACCCGCAAGCCCGGTGCCTGAACGCGTTAAGTCGACAATCA
ACCTCTGGATTACAAAATTTGTGAAAGATTGACTGGTATTCTTAACTATGTTGCTCCTTTTACGCTATGT
GGATACGCTGCTTTAATGCCTTTGTATCATGCTATTGCTTCCCGTATGGCTTTCATTTTCTCCTCCTTGT
ATAAATCCTGGTTGCTGTCTCTTTATGAGGAGTTGTGGCCCGTTGTCAGGCAACGTGGCGTGGTGTGCAC
TGTGTTTGCTGACGCAACCCCCACTGGTTGGGGCATTGCCACCACCTGTCAGCTCCTTTCCGGGACTTTC
GCTTTCCCCCTCCCTATTGCCACGGCGGAACTCATCGCCGCCTGCCTTGCCCGCTGCTGGACAGGGGCTC
GGCTGTTGGGCACTGACAATTCCGTGGTGTTGTCGGGGAAATCATCGTCCTTTCCTTGGCTGCTCGCCTG
TGTTGCCACCTGGATTCTGCGCGGGACGTCCTTCTGCTACGTCCCTTCGGCCCTCAATCCAGCGGACCTT
CCTTCCCGCGGCCTGCTGCCGGCTCTGCGGCCTCTTCCGCGTCTTCGCCTTCGCCCTCAGACGAGTCGGA
TCTCCCTTTGGGCCGCCTCCCCGCGTCGACTTTAAGACCAATGACTTACAAGGCAGCTGTAGATCTTAGC
CACTTTTTAAAAGAAAAGGGGGGACTGGAAGGGCTAATTCACTCCCAACGAAGACAAGATCTGCTTTTTG
CTTGTACTGGGTCTCTCTGGTTAGACCAGATCTGAGCCTGGGAGCTCTCTGGCTAACTAGGGAACCCACT
GCTTAAGCCTCAATAAAGCTTGCCTTGAGTGCTTCAAGTAGTGTGTGCCCGTCTGTTGTGTGACTCTGGT
AACTAGAGATCCCTCAGACCCTTTTAGTCAGTGTGGAAAATCTCTAGCAGGGCCCGTTTAAACCCGCTGA
TCAGCCTCGACTGTGCCTTCTAGTTGCCAGCCATCTGTTGTTTGCCCCTCCCCCGTGCCTTCCTTGACCC
TGGAAGGTGCCACTCCCACTGTCCTTTCCTAATAAAATGAGGAAATTGCATCGCATTGTCTGAGTAGGTG
TCATTCTATTCTGGGGGGTGGGGTGGGGCAGGACAGCAAGGGGGAGGATTGGGAAGACAATAGCAGGCAT
GCTGGGGATGCGGTGGGCTCTATGGCTTCTGAGGCGGAAAGAACCAGCTGGGGCTCTAGGGGGTATCCCC
[124 nt withheld, positions 8681-8804]
C
[91 nt withheld, positions 8806-8896]
A
[49 nt withheld, positions 8898-8946]
CCTTTGACGTTGGAGTCCACGTTCTTT
[37 nt withheld, positions 8974-9010]
ACCCTATCTCGGTCTATTCTTTTGATTTATAAGGGATTTTGCCGATTTCGGCCTATTGGTTAAAAAATGA
GCTGATTTAACAAAAATTTAACGCGAATTAATTCTGTGGAATGTGTGTCAGTTAGGGTGTGGAAAGTCCC
CAGGCTCCCCAGCAGGCAGAAGTATGCAAAGCATGCATCTCAATTAGTCAGCAACCAGGTGTGGAAAGTC
CCCAGGCTCCCCAGCAGGCAGAAGTATGCAAAGCATGCATCTCAATTAGTCAGCAACCATAGTCCCGCCC
CTAACTCCGCCCATCCCGCCCCTAACTCCGCCCAGTTCCGCCCATTCTCCGCCCCATGGCTGACTAATTT
TTTTTATTTATGCAGAGGCCGAGGCCGCCTCTGCCTCTGAGCTATTCCAGAAGTAGTGAGGAGGCTTTTT
TGGAGGCCTAGGCTTTTGCAAAAAGCTCCCGGGAGCTTGTATATCCATTTTCGGATCTGATCAGCACGTG
TTGACAATTAATCATCGGCATAGTATATCGGCATAGTATAATACGACAAGGTGAGGAACTAAACCATGGC
CAAGTTGACCAGTGCCGTTCCGGTGCTCACCGCGCGCGACGTCGCCGGAGCGGTCGAGTTCTGGACCGAC
CGGCTCGGGTTCTCCCGGGACTTCGTGGAGGACGACTTCGCCGGTGTGGTCCGGGACGACGTGACCCTGT
TCATCAGCGCGGTCCAGGACCAGGTGGTGCCGGACAACACCCTGGCCTGGGTGTGGGTGCGCGGCCTGGA
CGAGCTGTACGCCGAGTGGTCGGAGGTCGTGTCCACGAACTTCCGGGACGCCTCCGGGCCGGCCATGACC
GAGATCGGCGAGCAGCCGTGGGGGCGGGAGTTCGCCCTGCGCGACCCGGCCGGCAACTGCGTGCACTTCG
TGGCCGAGGAGCAGGACTGACACGTGCTACGAGATTTCGATTCCACCGCCGCCTTCTATGAAAGGTTGGG
CTTCGGAATCGTTTTCCGGGACGCCGGCTGGATGATCCTCCAGCGCGGGGATCTCATGCTGGAGTTCTTC
GCCCACCCCAACTTGTTTATTGCAGCTTATAATGGTTACAAATAAAGCAATAGCATCACAAATTTCACAA
ATAAAGCATTTTTTTCACTGCATTCTAGTTGTGGTTTGTCCAAACTCATCAATGTATCTTATCATGTCTG
TATACCGTCGACCTCTAGCTAGAGCTTGGCGTAATCATGGTCATAGCTGTTTCCTGTGTGAAATTGTTAT
CCGCTCACAATTCCACACAACATACGAGCCGGAAGCATAAAGTGTAAAGCCTGGGGTGCCTAATGAGTGA
GCTAACTCACATTAATTGCGTTGCGCTCACTGCCCGCTTTCCAGTCGGGAAACCTGTCGTGCCAGCTGCA
TTAATGAATCGGCCAACGCGCGGGGAGAGGCGGTTTGCGTATTGGGCGCTCTTCCGCTTCCTCGCTCACT
GACTCGCTGCGCTCGGTCGTTCGGCTGCGGCGAGCGGTATCAGCTCACTCAAAGGCGGTAATACGGTTAT
CCACAGAATCAGGGGATAACGCAGGAAAGAACATGTGAGCAAAAGGCCAGCAAAAGGCCAGGAACCGTAA
AAAGGCCGCGTTGCTGGCGTTTTTCCATAGGCTCCGCCCCCCTGACGAGCATCACAAAAATCGACGCTCA
AGTCAGAGGTGGCGAAACCCGACAGGACTATAAAGATACCAGGCGTTTCCCCCTGGAAGCTCCCTCGTGC
GCTCTCCTGTTCCGACCCTGCCGCTTACCGGATACCTGTCCGCCTTTCTCCCTTCGGGAAGCGTGGCGCT
TTCTCATAGCTCACGCTGTAGGTATCTCAGTTCGGTGTAGGTCGTTCGCTCCAAGCTGGGCTGTGTGCAC
GAACCCCCCGTTCAGCCCGACCGCTGCGCCTTATCCGGTAACTATCGTCTTGAGTCCAACCCGGTAAGAC
ACGACTTATCGCCACTGGCAGCAGCCACTGGTAACAGGATTAGCAGAGCGAGGTATGTAGGCGGTGCTAC
AGAGTTCTTGAAGTGGTGGCCTAACTACGGCTACACTAGAAGAACAGTATTTGGTATCTGCGCTCTGCTG
AAGCCAGTTACCTTCGGAAAAAGAGTTGGTAGCTCTTGATCCGGCAAACAAACCACCGCTGGTAGCGGTG
GTTTTTTTGTTTGCAAGCAGCAGATTACGCGCAGAAAAAAAGGATCTCAAGAAGATCCTTTGATCTTTTC
TACGGGGTCTGACGCTCAGTGGAACGAAAACTCACGTTAAGGGATTTTGGTCATGAGATTATCAAAAAGG
ATCTTCACCTAGATCCTTTTAAATTAAAAATGAAGTTTTAAATCAATCTAAAGTATATATGAGTAAACTT
GGTCTGACAGTTACCAATGCTTAATCAGTGAGGCACCTATCTCAGCGATCTGTCTATTTCGTTCATCCAT
AGTTGCCTGACTCCCCGTCGTGTAGATAACTACGATACGGGAGGGCTTACCATCTGGCCCCAGTGCTGCA
ATGATACCGCGAGACCCACGCTCACCGGCTCCAGATTTATCAGCAATAAACCAGCCAGCCGGAAGGGCCG
AGCGCAGAAGTGGTCCTGCAACTTTATCCGCCTCCATCCAGTCTATTAATTGTTGCCGGGAAGCTAGAGT
AAGTAGTTCGCCAGTTAATAGTTTGCGCAACGTTGTTGCCATTGCTACAGGCATCGTGGTGTCACGCTCG
TCGTTTGGTATGGCTTCATTCAGCTCCGGTTCCCAACGATCAAGGCGAGTTACATGATCCCCCATGTTGT
GCAAAAAAGCGGTTAGCTCCTTCGGTCCTCCGATCGTTGTCAGAAGTAAGTTGGCCGCAGTGTTATCACT
CATGGTTATGGCAGCACTGCATAATTCTCTTACTGTCATGCCATCCGTAAGATGCTTTTCTGTGACTGGT
GAGTACTCAACCAAGTCATTCTGAGAATAGTGTATGCGGCGACCGAGTTGCTCTTGCCCGGCGTCAATAC
GGGATAATACCGCGCCACATAGCAGAACTTTAAAAGTGCTCATCATTGGAAAACGTTCTTCGGGGCGAAA
ACTCTCAAGGATCTTACCGCTGTTGAGATCCAGTTCGATGTAACCCACTCGTGCACCCAACTGATCTTCA
GCATCTTTTACTTTCACCAGCGTTTCTGGGTGAGCAAAAACAGGAAGGCAAAATGCCGCAAAAAAGGGAA
TAAGGGCGACACGGAAATGTTGAATACTCATACTCTTCCTTTTTCAATATTATTGAAGCATTTATCAGGG
TTATTGTCTCATGAGCGGATACATATTTGAATGTATTTAGAAAAATAAACAAATAGGGGTTCCGCGCACA
TTTCCCCGAAAAGTGCCACCTGACGTCGACGGATCGGGAGATCTCCCGATCCCCTATGGTGCACTCTCAG
TACAATCTGCTCTGATGCCGCATAGTTAAGCCAGTATCTGCTCCCTGCTTGTGTGTTGGAGGTCGCTGAG
TAGTGCGCGAGCAAAATTTAAGCTACAACAAGGCAAGGCTTGACCGACAATTGCATGAAGAATCTGCTTA
GGGTTAGGCGTTTTGCGCTGCTTCGCGATGTACGGGCCAGATATACGCGTTGACATTGATTATTGACTAG
TTATTAATAGTAATCAATTACGGGGTCATTAGTTCATAGCCCATATATGGAGTTCCGCGTTACATAACTT
ACGGTAAATGGCCCGCCTGGCTGACCGCCCAACGACCCCCGCCCATTGACGTCAATAATGACGTATGTTC
CCATAGTAACGCCAATAGGGACTTTCCATTGACGTCAATGGGTGGAGTATTTACGGTAAACTGCCCACTT
GGCAGTACATCAAGTGTATCATATGCCAAGTACGCCCCCTATTGACGTCAATGACGGTAAATGGCCCGCC
TGGCATTATGCCCAGTACATGACCTTATGGGACTTTCCTACTTGGCAGTACATCTACGTATTAGTCATCG
CTATTACCATGG
